>Addgene plasmid #218318 | pQLL-Tc1-8B_DR-10 kb | addgene full sequence | sequence record 443608 | Addgene NGS Result
TGAAGATAACAAGGTGCAAAATGGCATAGAAAGTCAGGAGATCTGTCAGTATTGAGAGAAAAACCCTGCT
CCCTATCAGTACTAATTGATATCAGCTGCTTTAGTCCTAATTGATGGCCTATAAAGGCTTCTCATTACTC
AGGAGGCACACAGGAAAGACTTCACCGGTGCTAGCAATTCTACCGGGTAGGGGAGGCGCTTTTCCCAAGG
CAGTCTGGAGCATGCGCTTTAGCAGCCCCGCTGGGCACTTGGCGCTACACAAGTGGCCTCTGGCCTCGCA
CACATTCCACATCCACCGGTAGGCGCCAACCGGCTCCGTTCTTTGGTGGCCCCTTCGCGCCACCTTCTAC
TCCTCCCCTAGTCAGGAAGTTCCCCCCCGCCCCGCAGCTCGCGTCGTGCAGGACGTGACAAATGGAAGTA
GCACGTCTCACTAGTCTCGTGCAGATGGACAGCACCGCTGAGCAATGGAAGCGGGTAGGCCTTTGGGGCA
GCGGCCAATAGCAGCTTTGCTCCTTCGCTTTCTGGGCTCAGAGGCTGGGAAGGGGTGGGTCCGGGGGCGG
GCTCAGGGGCGGGCTCAGGGGCGGGGCGGGCGCCCGAAGGTCCTCCGGAGGCCCGGCATTCTGCACGCTT
CAAAAGCGCACGTCTGCCGCGCTGTTCTCCTCTTCCTCATCTCCGGGCCTTTCGACCTGCAGCCAACGCC
ACCATGGGGACCGAGTACAAGCCCACGGTGCGCCTCGCCACCCGCGACGACGTCCCCCGGGCCGTACGCA
CCCTCGCCGCCGCGTTCGCCGACTACCCCGCCACGCGCCACACCGTCGACCCGGACCGCCACATCGAGCG
GGTCACCGAGCTGCAAGAACTCTTCCTCACGCGCGTCGGGCTCGACATCGGCAAGGTGTGGGTCGCGGAC
GACGGCGCCGCGGTGGCGGTCTGGACCACGCCGGAGAGCGTCGAAGCGGGGGCGGTGTTCGCCGAGATCG
GCCCGCGCATGGCCGAGTTGAGCGGTTCCCGGCTGGCCGCGCAGCAACAGATGGAAGGCCTCCTGGCGCC
GCACCGGCCCAAGGAGCCCGCGTGGTTCCTGGCCACCGTCGGCGTCTCGCCCGACCACCAGGGCAAGGGT
CTGGGCAGCGCCGTCGTGCTCCCCGGAGTGGAGGCGGCCGAGCGCGCCGGGGTGCCCGCCTTCCTGGAGA
CCTCCGCGCCCCGCAACCTCCCCTTCTACGAGCGGCTCGGCTTCACCGTCACCGCCGACGTCGAGGTGCC
CGAAGGACCGCGCACCTGGTGCATGACCCGCAAGCCCGGTGCCATCGATGCCACTAACTTCTCCCTGTTG
AAACAAGCAGGGGATGTCGAAGAGAATCCCGGGCCAATGGTGAGCAAGGGCGAGGAGCTGTTCACCGGGG
TGGTGCCCATCCTGGTCGAGCTGGACGGCGACGTAAACGGCCACAAGTTCAGCGTGTCCGGCGAGGGCGA
GGGCGATGCCACCTACGGCAAGCTGACCCTGAAGTTCATCTGCACCACCGGCAAGCTGCCCGTGCCCTGG
CCCACCCTCGTGACCACCCTGACCTACGGCGTGCAGTGCTTCAGCCGCTACCCCGACCACATGAAGCAGC
ACGACTTCTTCAAGTCCGCCATGCCCGAAGGCTACGTCCAGGAGCGCACCATCTTCTTCAAGGACGACGG
CAACTACAAGACCCGCGCCGAGGTGAAGTTCGAGGGCGACACCCTGGTGAACCGCATCGAGCTGAAGGGC
ATCGACTTCAAGGAGGACGGCAACATCCTGGGGCACAAGCTGGAGTACAACTACAACAGCCACAACGTCT
ATATCATGGCCGACAAGCAGAAGAACGGCATCAAGGTGAACTTCAAGATCCGCCACAACATCGAGGACGG
CAGCGTGCAGCTCGCCGACCACTACCAGCAGAACACCCCCATCGGCGACGGCCCCGTGCTGCTGCCCGAC
AACCACTACCTGAGCACCCAGTCCGCCCTGAGCAAAGACCCCAACGAGAAGCGCGATCACATGGTCCTGC
TGGAGTTCGTGACCGCCGCCGGGATCACTCTCGGCATGGACGAGCTGTACAAGTAATTAATTAAGCTCGC
TGATCAGCCTCGACTGTGCCTTCTAGTTGCCAGCCATCTGTTGTTTGCCCCTCCCCCGTGCCTTCCTTGA
CCCTGGAAGGTGCCACTCCCACTGTCCTTTCCTAATAAAATGAGGAAATTGCATCGCATTGTCTGAGTAG
GTGTCATTCTATTCTGGGGGGTGGGGTGGGGCAGGACAGCAAGGGGGAGGATTGGGAAGACAATAGCAGG
CATGCTGGGGATGCGGTGGGCTCTATGGCTTCTGAGGGCGGCCGCCAATGGGTACCTTGGTTAATTAACG
TGAGGCTCCGGTGCCCGTCAGTGGGCAGAGCGCACATCGCCCACAGTCCCCGAGAAGTTGGGGGGAGGGG
TCGGCAATTGACCCGGTGCCTAGAGAAGGTGGCGCGGGGTAAACTGGGAAAGTGATGTCGTGTACTGGCT
CCGCCTTTTTCCCGAGGGTGGGGGAGAACCGTATATAAGTGCAGTAGTCGCCGTGAACGTTCTTTTTCGC
AACGGGTTTGCCGCCAGAACACAGGTAAGTGCCGTGTGTGGTTCCCGCGGGCCTGGCCTCTTTACGGGTT
ATGGCCCTTGCGTGCCTTGAATTACTTCCACCTGGCTGCAGTACGTGATTCTTGATCCCGAGCTTCGGGT
TGGAAGTGGGTGGGAGAGTTCGAGGCCTTGCGCTTAAGGAGCCCCTTCGCCTCGTGCTTGAGTTGAGGCC
TGGCCTGGGCGCTGGGGCCGCCGCGTGCGAATCTGGTGGCACCTTCGCGCCTGTCTCGCTGCTTTCGATA
AGTCTCTAGCCATTTAAAATTTTTGATGACCTGCTGCGACGCTTTTTTTCTGGCAAGATAGTCTTGTAAA
TGCGGGCCAAGATCTGCACACTGGTATTTCGGTTTTTGGGGCCGCGGGCGGCGACGGGGCCCGTGCGTCC
CAGCGCACATGTTCGGCGAGGCGGGGCCTGCGAGCGCGGCCACCGAGAATCGGACGGGGGTAGTCTCAAG
CTCGCCGGCCTGCTCTGGTGCCTGGCCTCGCGCCGCCGTGTATCGCCCCGCCCTGGGCGGCAAGGCTGGC
CCGGTCGGCACCAGTTGCGTGAGCGGAAAGATGGCCGCTTCCCGGCCCTGCTGCAGGGAGCTCAAAATGG
AGGACGCGGCGCTCGGGAGAGCGGGCGGGTGAGTCACCCACACAAAGGAAAAGGGCCTTTCCGTCCTCAG
CCGTCGCTTCATGTGACTCCACTGAGTACCGGGCGCCGTCCAGGCACCTCGATTAGTTCTCGAGCTTTTG
GAGTACGTCGTCTTTAGGTTGGGGGGAGGGGTTTTATGCGATGGAGTTTCCCCACACTGAGTGGGTGGAG
ACTGAAGTTAGGCCAGCTTGGCACTTGATGTAATTCTCCTTGGAATTTGCCCTTTTTGAGTTTGGATCTT
GGTTCATTCTCAAGCCTCAGACAGTGGTTCAAAGTTTTTTTCTTCCATTTCAGGTGTCGTGAGGGATCCA
CCGGTCGCCACCATGGATTACAAAGACGATGACGATAAGGCCTTACCAGTGACCGCCTTGCTCCTGCCGC
TGGCCTTGCTGCTCCACGCCGCCAGGCCGCAAGTGCAACTCCAACAATCTGGCCCCGGTCTGGTCACTCC
TTCCCAGACTCTTAGTCTTACCTGTGCCATATCAGGTGATTCAGTGAGTAGTAACTCCGCGACATGGAAT
TGGATCAGGCAGTCCCCCAGTCGAGGGTTGGAATGGCTCGGTAGAACATACTACCGCAGTAAATGGTATA
ATGATTATGCTGTAAGTGTGAAAAGCAGGATGTCTATAAATCCAGATACTTCCAAAAACCAGTTCTCTCT
TCAGCTTAATAGTGTAACTCCCGAAGACACAGCTGTTTACTATTGTGCGCGGGGTATGATGACTTACTAC
TATGGTATGGACGTTTGGGGACAAGGTACAACCGTCACCGTGTCCAGTGGGATCCTGGGCTCAGGCGGTG
GAGGTTCCGGTGGGGGCGGGTCCGGAGGGGGGGGTAGCCAACCTGTTCTCACGCAATCATCCTCCCTCAG
TGCAAGCCCCGGTGCCTCCGCTTCTTTGACGTGTACACTGAGGTCAGGAATCAATGTAGGGCCTTACAGG
ATCTACTGGTATCAGCAAAAACCAGGTTCTCCTCCCCAATACCTTCTCAATTACAAGAGCGACTCAGATA
AGCAGCAGGGATCTGGAGTTCCATCAAGGTTTAGTGGATCTAAAGACGCAAGCGCCAATGCGGGTGTGCT
GCTCATCTCAGGTCTCAGGTCCGAGGACGAGGCCGATTATTACTGTATGATTTGGCATAGTTCAGCCGCT
GTTTTCGGTGGAGGCACGCAACTGACAGTGCTGACCACGACGCCAGCGCCGCGACCACCAACACCGGCGC
CCACCATCGCGTCGCAGCCCCTGTCCCTGCGCCCAGAGGCGTGCCGGCCAGCGGCGGGGGGCGCAGTGCA
CACGAGGGGGCTGGACTTCGCCTGTGATTTTTGGGTGCTGGTGGTGGTTGGGGGAGTCCTGGCTTGCTAT
AGCTTGCTAGTAACAGTGGCCTTTATTATTTTCTGGGTGAGGAGTAAGAGGAGCAGGCTCCTGCACAGTG
ACTACATGAACATGACTCCCCGCCGCCCCGGGCCCACCCGCAAGCATTACCAGCCCTATGCCCCACCACG
CGACTTCGCAGCCTATCGCTCCAGAGTGAAGTTCAGCAGGAGCGCAGACGCCCCCGCGTACCAGCAGGGC
CAGAACCAGCTCTATAACGAGCTCAATCTAGGACGAAGAGAGGAGTACGATGTTTTGGACAAGAGACGTG
GCCGGGACCCTGAGATGGGGGGAAAGCCGAGAAGGAAGAACCCTCAGGAAGGCCTGTACAATGAACTGCA
GAAAGATAAGATGGCGGAGGCCTACAGTGAGATTGGGATGAAAGGCGAGCGCCGGAGGGGCAAGGGGCAC
GATGGCCTTTACCAGGGTCTCAGTACAGCCACCAAGGACACCTACGACGCCCTTCACATGCAGGCCCTGC
CCCCTCGCATCGATTGAGTTTGGACAAACCACAACTAGAATGCAGTGAAAAAAATGCTTTATTTGTGAAA
TTTGTGATGCTATTGCTTTATTTGTAACCATTATAAGCTGCAATAAACAAGTTAACAACAACAATTGCAT
TCATTTTATGTTTCAGGTTCAGGGGGAGGTGTGGGAGGTTTTTTAAAGCAAGTAAAACCTCTACAAATGT
GGTACTTAAGAGGGGGAGACCAAAGGGAAGCTTCCTTTTGCCACCTAGCTGTCCAGGGGTGCCTTAAAAT
GGCAAACAAGGTTTGTTTTCTTTTCCTGTTTTCATGCCTTCCTCTTCCATATCCTTGTTTCATATTAATA
CATGTGTATAGATCCTAAAAATCTATACACATGTATTAATAAAGCCTGATTCTGCCGCTTCTAGGTATAG
AGGCCACCTGCAAGATAAATATTTGATTCACAATAACTAATCATTCTATGGCAATTGATAACAACAAATA
TATATATATATATATATATACGTATATGTATATATATATATATATATATTCAGGAAATAATATATTCTAG
AATATGTCACATTCTGTCTCAGGCATCCATTTTCTTTATGATGCCGTTTGAGGTGGAGTTTTAGTCAGGT
GGTCAGCTTCTCCTTTTTTTTGCCATCTGCCCTGTAAGCATCCTGCTGGGGACCCAGATAGGAGTCATCA
CTCTAGGCTGAGAACATCTGGGCACACACCCTAAGCCTCAGCATGACTCATCATGACTCAGCATTGCTGT
GCTTGAGCCAGAAGGTTTGCTTAGAAGGTTACACAGAACCAGAAGGCGGGGGTGGGGCACTGACCCCGAC
AGGGGCCTGGCCAGAACTGCTCATGCTTGGACTATGGGAGGTCACTAATGGAGACACACAGAAATGTAAC
AGGAACTAAGGAAAAACTGAAGCTTATTTAATCAGAGATGAGGATGCTGGAAGGGATAGAGGGAGCTGAG
CTTGTAAAAAGTATAGTAATCATTCAGCAAATGGTTTTGAAGCACCTGCTGGATGCTAAACACTATTTTC
AGTGCTTGAATCATAAATAAGAATAAAACATGTATCTTATTCCCCACAAGAGTCCAAGTAAAAAATAACA
GTTAATTATAATGTGCTCTGTCCCCCAGGCTGGAGTGCAGTGGCACGATCTCAGCTCACTGCAACCTCCG
CCTCCCGGGTTCAAGCAATTCTCCTGCCTCAGCCACCCTAATAGCTGGGATTACAGGTGCACACCACCAT
GCCAGGCTAATTTTTGTACTTTTTGTAGAGGCAGGGTATCACCATGTTGTCCAAGATGGTCTTGAACTCC
TGAGCTCCAAGCAGTCCACCCACCTCAGCCTCCCAAAGTGCTGGGATTACAGGTGTGAGACACCATGCCC
AGATTTTCCATATTTAATAGAGGTATTTATGGGATGGGGGAAAAGAATGTTTCTCTCACTGTGGATTATT
TTAGAGAGTGGAGAATGGTCAAGATTTTTTTAAAAATTAAGAAAACATAAGTTGGACCTTGAGAAATGAA
AATTTATTTTTTTGTTGGAGGATACCCATTCTCTATCTCCCATCAGGGCAAGCTGTAAGGAACTGGCTAA
GACACGGTGAGACAGAGTGACTTAGTCTTAGAGGCCCCACTGGTACAAGCTTTCATTAAAAAAAGTCTAA
CCAGCTGCATTCGACTTTGACTGCAGCAGCTGGTTAGAAGGTTCTACTGGAGGAGGGTCCCAGCCCATTG
CTAAATTAACATCAGGCTCTGAGACTGGCAGTATATCTCTAACAGTGGTTGATGCTATCTTCTGGAACTT
GCCTGCTACATTGAGACCACTGACCCATACATAGGAAGCCCATAGCTCTGTCCTGAACTGTTAGGCCACT
GGTCCAGAGAGTGTGCATCTCCTTTGATCCTCATAATAACCCTATGAGATAGACACAATTATTACTCTTA
CTTTATAGATGATGATCCTGAAAACATAGGAGTCAAGGCACTTGCCCCTAGCTGGGGGTATAGGGGAGCA
GTCCCATGTAGTAGTAGAATGAAAAATGCTGCTATGCTGTGCCTCCCCCACCTTTCCCATGTCTGCCCTC
TACTCATGGTCTATCTCTCCTGGCTCCTGGGAGTCATGGACTCCACCCAGCACCACCAACCTGACCTAAC
CACCTATCTGAGCCTGCCAGCCTATAACCCATCTGGGCCCTGATAGCTGGTGGCCAGCCCTGACCCCACC
CCACCCTCCCTGGAACCTCTGATAGACACATCTGGCACACCAGCTCGCAAAGTCACCGTGAGGGTCTTGT
GTTTGCTGAGTCAAAATTCCTTGAAATCCAAGTCCTTAGAGACTCCTGCTCCCAAATTTACAGTCATAGA
CTTCTTCATGGCTGTCTCCTTTATCCACAGAATGATTCCTTTGCTTCATTGCCCCATCCATCTGATCCTC
CTCATCAGTGCAGCACAGGGCCCATGAGCAGTAGCTGCAGAGTCTCACATAGGTCTGGCACTGCCTCTGA
CATGTCCGACCTTAGGCAAATGCTTGACTCTTCTGAGCTCAGTCTTGTCATGGCAAAATAAAGATAATAA
TAGTGTTTTTTTATGGAGTTAGCGTGAGGATGGAAAACAATAGCAAAATTGATTAGACTATAAAAGGTCT
CAACAAATAGTAGTAGATTTTATCATCCATTAATCCTTCCCTCTCCTCTCTTACTCATCCCATCACGTAT
GCCTCTTAATTTTCCCTTACCTATAATAAGAGTTATTCCTCTTATTATATTCTTCTTATAGTGATTCTGG
ATATTAAAGTGGGAATGAGGGGCAGGCCACTAACGAAGAAGATGTTTCTCAAAGAAGCGTAAATACACTT
GCAAAGGAGGATGTTTTTAGTAGCAATTTGTACTGATGGTATGGGGCCAAGAGATATATCTTAGAGGGAG
GGCTGAGGGTTTGAAGTCCAACTCCTAAGCCAGTGCCAGAAGAGCCAAGGACAGGTACGGCTGTCATCAC
TTAGACCTCACCCTGTGGAGCCACACCCTAGGGTTGGCCAATCTACTCCCAGGAGCAGGGAGGGCAGGAG
CCAGGGCTGGGCATAAAAGTCAGGGCAGAGCCATCTATTGCTTACATTTGCTTCTGACACAACTGTGTTC
ACTAGCAACCTCAAACAGACACCATGGTGCACCTGACTCCTGAGGAGAAGTCTGCCGTTACTGCCCTGTG
GGGCAAGGTGAACGTGGATGAAGTTGGTGGTGAGGCCCTGGGCAGGTTGGTATCAAGGTTACAAGACAGG
TTTAAGGAGACCAATAGAAACTGGGCATGTGGAGACAGAGAAGACTCTTGGGTTTCTGATAGGCACTGAC
TCTCTCTGCCTATTGGTCTATTTTCCCACCCTTAGGCTGCTGGTGGTCTACCCTTGGACCCAGAGGTTCT
TTGAGTCCTTTGGGGATCTGTCCACTCCTGATGCTGTTATGGGCAACCCTAAGGTGAAGGCTCATGGCAA
GAAAGTGCTCGGTGCCTTTAGTGATGGCCTGGCTCACCTGGACAACCTCAAGGGCACCTTTGCCACACTG
AGTGAGCTGCACTGTGACAAGCTGCACGTGGATCCTGAGAACTTCAGGGTGAGTCTATGGGACCCTTGAT
GTTTTCTTTCCCCTTCTTTTCTATGGTTAAGTTCATGTCATAGGAAGGGGAGAAGTAACAGGGTACAGTT
TAGAATGGGAAACAGACGAATGATTGCATCAGTGTGGAAGTCTCAGGATCGTTTTAGTTTCTTTTATTTG
CTGTTCATAACAATTGTTTTCTTTTGTTTAATTCTTGCTTTCTTTTTTTTTCTTCTCCGCAATTTTTACT
ATTATACTTAATGCCTTAACATTGTGTATAACAAAAGGAAATATCTCTGAGATACATTAAGTAACTTAAA
AAAAAACTTTACACAGTCTGCCTAGTACATTACTATTTGGAATATATGTGTGCTTATTTGCATATTCATA
ATCTCCCTACTTTATTTTCTTTTATTTTTAATTGATACATAATCATTATACATATTTATGGGTTAAAGTG
TAATGTTTTAATATGTGTACACATATTGACCAAATCAGGGTAATTTTGCATTTGTAATTTTAAAAAATGC
TTTCTTCTTTTAATATACTTTTTTGTTTATCTTATTTCTAATACTTTCCCTAATCTCTTTCTTTCAGGGC
AATAATGATACAATGTATCATGCCTCTTTGCACCATTCTAAAGAATAACAGTGATAATTTCTGGGTTAAG
GCAATAGCAATATTTCTGCATATAAATATTTCTGCATATAAATTGTAACTGATGTAAGAGGTTTCATATT
GCTAATAGCAGCTACAATCCAGCTACCATTCTGCTTTTATTTTATGGTTGGGATAAGGCTGGATTATTCT
GAGTCCAAGCTAGGCCCTTTTGCTAATCATGTTCATACCTCTTATCTTCCTCCCACAGCTCCTGGGCAAC
GTGCTGGTCTGTGTGCTGGCCCATCACTTTGGCAAAGAATTCACCCCACCAGTGCAGGCTGCCTATCAGA
AAGTGGTGGCTGGTGTGGCTAATGCCCTGGCCCACAAGTATCACTAAGCTCGCTTTCTTGCTGTCCAATT
TCTATTAAAGGTTCCTTTGTTCCCTAAGTCCAACTACTAAACTGGGGGATATTATGAAGGGCCTTGAGCA
TCTGGATTCTGCCTAATAAAAAACATTTATTTTCATTGCAATGATGTATTTAAATTATTTCTGAATATTT
TACTAAAAAGGGAATGTGGGAGGTCAGTGCATTTAAAACATAAAGAAATGAAGAGCTAGTTCAAACCTTG
GGAAAATACACTATATCTTAAACTCCATGAAAGAAGGTGAGGCTGCAAACAGCTAATGCACATTGGCAAC
AGCCCCTGATGCCTATGCCTTATTCATCCCTCAGAAAAGGATTCAAGTAGAGGCTTGATTTGGAGGTTAA
AGTTTTGCTATGCTGTATTTTACATTACTTATTGTTTTAGCTGTCCTCATGGGCGCGCCCTCGAGGTAAA
G
Features (pLannotate 1.2.2; 24 found; start..end, strand, type, name):
    185..684     +  promoter       PGK promoter: mouse phosphoglycerate kinase 1 promoter
    709..1303    +  CDS            PuroR (fragment): puromycin N-acetyltransferase; pac from Streptomyces alboniger; confers resistance to puromycin
   1367..2086    +  CDS            EGFP: the original enhanced GFP (Yang et al., 1996) mammalian codon-optimized
   2114..2338    +  polyA_signal   bGH poly(A) signal: bovine growth hormone polyadenylation signal
   2403..2614    +  promoter       EF-1α core promoter: core promoter for human elongation factor EF-1α
   2615..2724    +  intron         EF-1α intron A (fragment): intron upstream of the start codon of human EF-1α
   3350..3553    +  intron         EF-1α intron A: truncated intron upstream of the start codon of human EF-1α
   3610..3669    +  CDS            CD8A (fragment): CD8A_HUMAN - Also known as MAL. Experimental evidence at protein level: Swiss-Prot protein existence level 1. Integral membrane glycoprotein that plays an essential role in the immune response and serves multiple functions in responses against both external and internal offenses. In T-cells, functions primarily as a coreceptor for MHC class I molecule:peptide complex. The antigens presented by class I peptides are derived from cytosolic proteins while class II derived from extracellular proteins. Interacts simultaneously with the T-cell receptor (TCR) and the MHC class I proteins presented by
   3673..4038    +  CDS            HVM46_MOUSE (fragment): Experimental evidence at protein level: Swiss-Prot protein existence level 1. From Mus musculus (Mouse).
   4096..4356    +  CDS            IGLV5-48 (fragment): LV548_HUMAN - Experimental evidence at protein level: Swiss-Prot protein existence level 1. Probable non-functional open reading frame (ORF) of V region of the variable domain of immunoglobulin light chains (PubMed:24600447). Non-functional ORF generally cannot participate in the synthesis of a productive immunoglobulin chain due to altered V- (D)-J or switch recombination and/or splicing site (at mRNA level) and/or conserved amino acid change (protein level) (PubMed:9619395). Immunoglobulins, also known as antibodies, are membrane-bound or secreted glycoproteins produced by B lymphocytes. In
   4579..4782    +  CDS            CD28 (fragment): CD28_HUMAN - Experimental evidence at protein level: Swiss-Prot protein existence level 1. Involved in T-cell activation, the induction of cell proliferation and cytokine production and promotion of T-cell survival. Enhances the production of IL4 and IL10 in T-cells in conjunction with TCR/CD3 ligation and CD40L costimulation (PubMed:8617933). Isoform 3 enhances CD40L-mediated activation of NF-kappa-B and kinases MAPK8 and PAK2 in T-cells (PubMed:15067037). From Homo sapiens (Human).
   4783..5118    +  CDS            CD247 (fragment): CD3Z_HUMAN - Also known as CD3Z, T3Z, TCRZ. Experimental evidence at protein level: Swiss-Prot protein existence level 1. Part of the TCR-CD3 complex present on T-lymphocyte cell surface that plays an essential role in adaptive immune response. When antigen presenting cells (APCs) activate T-cell receptor (TCR), TCR- mediated signals are transmitted across the cell membrane by the CD3 chains CD3D, CD3E, CD3G and CD3Z. All CD3 chains contain immunoreceptor tyrosine-based activation motifs (ITAMs) in their cytoplasmic domain. Upon TCR engagement, these motifs become phosphorylated by Src family
   5152..5233    -  polyA_signal   SV40 poly(A) signal: SV40 polyadenylation signal
   5256..5324    -  CDS            large T antigen (fragment): large T antigen from SV40 (simian virus 40)
   5596..5613    -  promoter       LEU2 promoter (fragment): S. cerevisiae LEU2
   5634..5650    -  promoter       LEU2 promoter (fragment): S. cerevisiae LEU2
   6248..6448    +  CDS            C9orf85 (fragment): CI085_HUMAN - Experimental evidence at protein level: Swiss-Prot protein existence level 1. From Homo sapiens (Human).
   6479..6495    +  CDS            GFP11x7 (fragment): seven tandem copies of the 11th β-strand of superfolder GFP each GFP11 associates with GFP(1-10), consisting of the first 10 β-strands, to reconstitute fluorescent GFP (Kamiyama et al., 2016)
   8284..8379    +  CDS            HBB (fragment): HBB_HUMAN - Experimental evidence at protein level: Swiss-Prot protein existence level 1. [Spinorphin]: functions as an endogenous inhibitor of enkephalin-degrading enzymes such as DPP3, and as a selective antagonist of the P2RX3 receptor which is involved in pain signaling, these properties implicate it as a regulator of pain and inflammation. From Homo sapiens (Human).
   8411..8725    +  CDS            HBB (fragment): HBB_HAPGR - Experimental evidence at protein level: Swiss-Prot protein existence level 1. Involved in oxygen transport from the lung to the various peripheral tissues. From Hapalemur griseus (Gray gentle lemur) (Eastern lesser bamboo lemur).
   8729..8817    +  intron         β-globin intron (fragment): internally truncated intron from human β-globin
   9187..9578    +  intron         β-globin intron (fragment): internally truncated intron from human β-globin
   9582..9704    +  CDS            HBB: HBB_COLGU - Experimental evidence at transcript level: Swiss-Prot protein existence level 2. Involved in oxygen transport from the lung to the various peripheral tissues. From Colobus guereza (Mantled guereza) (Eastern black-and-white colobus monkey).
   9708..10102   +  polyA_signal   β-globin poly(A): human β-globin polyadenylation signal
