[The description below was written by a language model from this plasmid's Addgene catalogue record and pLannotate feature annotations shown in this document.]
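Description:
pQLL-Tc1-8B_DR-10 kb is a transposon donor plasmid on the pQLL backbone, catalogued as a mammalian expression vector. It carries a synthetic cargo of about 10 kb intended to be mobilised by the Tc1-8B_DR transposase, a Tc1/mariner-type DNA transposon characterised in a survey of transposons tested in human cells. It is propagated in E. coli at low copy number under ampicillin selection. The annotated sequence record is 10,151 nt and contains no called bacterial origin, ampicillin resistance gene or transposon terminal inverted repeats. The table therefore appears to cover essentially the cargo region rather than the whole plasmid, or else these elements went unrecognised by the annotation tool.

Within the annotated region, a mouse PGK promoter drives a puromycin resistance gene followed by EGFP and a bGH polyadenylation signal. This provides both drug selection and a fluorescent readout of stable integration. The short gap between the two coding sequences is consistent with a linker or self-cleaving peptide, but none is annotated. A second unit uses the human EF-1α core promoter and intron A to express what looks like a chimeric antigen receptor. It comprises a CD8A leader fragment, immunoglobulin heavy- and light-chain variable-like segments consistent with an scFv, a CD28 fragment and the CD3ζ (CD247) signalling domain. The target antigen is not stated.

The remaining sequence includes an SV40 poly(A) signal in reverse orientation, several short and probably spurious matches, and a human β-globin genomic segment with exons, introns and poly(A) signal. This downstream material seems to extend the cargo to the stated size. The construct is presumably used with a separately supplied transposase to test how efficiently Tc1-8B_DR integrates large cargos.
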