Addgene plasmid #218318: pQLL-Tc1-8B_DR-10 kb
Purpose: Donor plasmid of Tc1-8B_DR Transposon with 10 kb cargo gene
Depositing lab: Haoyi Wang. Depositing organization: Institute of Zoology, Chinese Academy of Sciences. Publication: Heterologous survey of 130 DNA transposons in human cells highlights their functional divergence and expands the genome engineering toolbox. Zhang T, Tan S, Tang N, Li Y, Zhang C, Sun J, Guo Y, Gao H, Cai Y, Sun W, Wang C, Fu L, Ma H, Wu Y, Hu X, Zhang X, Gee P, Yan W, Zhao Y, Chen Q, Guo B, Wang H, Zhang YE. Cell. 2024 Jul 11;187(14):3741-3760.e30. doi: 10.1016/j.cell.2024.05.007. Epub 2024 Jun 5. PubMed 38843831.
Backbone
  Vector backbone: pQLL
  Vector type: Mammalian Expression
Growth in bacteria
  Bacterial resistance: Ampicillin, 100 μg/mL
  Growth temperature: 37°C
  Growth strain: DH5alpha
  Copy number: Low Copy
Gene/Insert
  Gene/Insert name: 10 kb cargo gene
  Species: Synthetic
  Cloning method: Restriction Enzyme; 5′ cloning site Unknown (unknown if destroyed); 3′ cloning site Unknown (unknown if destroyed)
Terms and licenses: Academic/Nonprofit Terms; Industry Terms: Not Available to Industry
How to cite: pQLL-Tc1-8B_DR-10 kb was a gift from Haoyi Wang (Addgene plasmid # 218318 ; http://n2t.net/addgene:218318 ; RRID:Addgene_218318)
